Addgene plasmid #100680: YCe1895 HC_Kan_Kozak-ATG_p6
Purpose: part designed to occupy position 6 of EMMA. Functional category: Kozak sequence
Depositing lab: Yizhi Cai. Depositing organization: University of Edinburgh. Publication: EMMA: An Extensible Mammalian Modular Assembly Toolkit for the Rapid Design and Production of Diverse Expression Vectors. Martella A, Matjusaitis M, Auxillos J, Pollard SM, Cai Y. ACS Synth Biol. 2017 Apr 24. doi: 10.1021/acssynbio.7b00016. PubMed 28418644.
Backbone
  Vector backbone: pSMART HC_Kan
  Vector type: Synthetic Biology
Growth in bacteria
  Bacterial resistance: Kanamycin, 50 μg/mL
  Growth temperature: 37°C
  Growth strain: DH5alpha
  Copy number: High Copy
Gene/Insert
  Gene/Insert name: Kozak-ATG
  Species: Synthetic
  Cloning method: Restriction Enzyme; 5′ cloning site Unknown (unknown if destroyed); 3′ cloning site Unknown (unknown if destroyed)
Terms and licenses: Academic/Nonprofit Terms; Industry Terms: Not Available to Industry
Depositor comments: Classical mammalian Kozak-ATG sequence
How to cite: YCe1895 HC_Kan_Kozak-ATG_p6 was a gift from Yizhi Cai (Addgene plasmid # 100680 ; http://n2t.net/addgene:100680 ; RRID:Addgene_100680)
