[The description below was written by a language model from this plasmid's Addgene catalogue record and pLannotate feature annotations shown in this document.]
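Description:
YCe1895 HC_Kan_Kozak-ATG_p6 is a small synthetic-biology part plasmid from the EMMA (Extensible Mammalian Modular Assembly) toolkit, a system for building mammalian expression vectors from standardized, position-specific modules. It is built on the pSMART HC_Kan backbone and is propagated in E. coli as a high-copy plasmid under kanamycin selection. The annotated features are essentially all backbone: a high-copy ColE1/pUC-type origin of replication and a kanamycin resistance gene (aminoglycoside phosphotransferase, aph(3')-Ia) driven by the cat promoter. Three transcription terminators (tonB, T7 early and T3 early) flank these elements. This arrangement insulates the cloning region from transcription reading out of, or into, the backbone.

The payload is a synthetic, classical mammalian Kozak consensus followed by an ATG start codon. It is assigned to position 6 of the EMMA assembly scheme under the functional category "Kozak sequence". In an assembled vector, this part would supply the translation initiation context and start codon for the adjoining downstream coding part. The insert is too short to be picked up by automated annotation, so it does not appear in either feature table and presumably lies in the unannotated region. The cloning sites used are recorded as unknown, and the record does not describe the flanking assembly sequences.

Two sequence records are available, a depositor sequence of 1,854 nt and a sequencing-derived one of 1,851 nt. They show the same feature layout, but the sequencing-derived record is 3 nt shorter, with the difference falling within or just after KanR, which is annotated there as a slightly shorter fragment. The plasmid has no mammalian promoter or reporter and serves only as a storage and donor vector for this part.
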