Features (pLannotate 1.2.2; 6 found; start..end, strand, type, name):
    193..224     +  terminator     tonB terminator: bidirectional E. coli tonB-P14 transcription terminator
    225..327     +  promoter       cat promoter: promoter of the E. coli cat gene encoding chloramphenicol acetyltransferase
    328..1143    +  CDS            KanR: aminoglycoside phosphotransferase; aph(3')-Ia; confers resistance to kanamycin in bacteria or G418 (Geneticin®) in eukaryotes
   1167..1194    +  terminator     T7Te terminator: phage T7 early transcription terminator
   1206..1793    -  rep_origin     ori: high-copy-number ColE1/pMB1/pBR322/pUC origin of replication
   1815..1844    -  terminator     T3Te terminator: phage T3 early transcription terminator
>Addgene plasmid #100680 | YCe1895 HC_Kan_Kozak-ATG_p6 | depositor full sequence | sequence record 189603 | YCe1895 HC_Kan_Kozak-ATG_p6 sequence 1854 bps
TTGCAGTCCAGTTACGCTGGAGTCTGAGGCTCGTCCTGAATGATATCAAGCTTGAATTCGTTACGTCTCG
CCAGAACCGTCAGATCCGCTAGAGATTACGCCAACCGCCACCATGGGCAGCCGAGACGGACGAATTCTCT
AGATATCGCTCAATACTGACCATTTAAATCATACCTGACCTCCATAGCAGAAAGTCAAAAGCCTCCGACC
GGAGGCTTTTGACTTGATCGGCACGTAAGAGGTTCCAACTTTCACCATAATGAAATAAGATCACTACCGG
GCGTATTTTTTGAGTTATCGAGATTTTCAGGAGCTAAGGAAGCTAAAATGAGCCATATTCAACGGGAAAC
GTCTTGCTCGAGGCCGCGATTAAATTCCAACATGGATGCTGATTTATATGGGTATAAATGGGCTCGCGAT
AATGTCGGGCAATCAGGTGCGACAATCTATCGATTGTATGGGAAGCCCGATGCGCCAGAGTTGTTTCTGA
AACATGGCAAAGGTAGCGTTGCCAATGATGTTACAGATGAGATGGTCAGGCTAAACTGGCTGACGGAATT
TATGCCTCTTCCGACCATCAAGCATTTTATCCGTACTCCTGATGATGCATGGTTACTCACCACTGCGATC
CCAGGGAAAACAGCATTCCAGGTATTAGAAGAATATCCTGATTCAGGTGAAAATATTGTTGATGCGCTGG
CAGTGTTCCTGCGCCGGTTGCATTCGATTCCTGTTTGTAATTGTCCTTTTAACGGCGATCGCGTATTTCG
TCTCGCTCAGGCGCAATCACGAATGAATAACGGTTTGGTTGGTGCGAGTGATTTTGATGACGAGCGTAAT
GGCTGGCCTGTTGAACAAGTCTGGAAAGAAATGCATAAGCTTTTGCCATTCTCACCGGATTCAGTCGTCA
CTCATGGTGATTTCTCACTTGATAACCTTATTTTTGACGAGGGGAAATTAATAGGTTGTATTGATGTTGG
ACGAGTCGGAATCGCAGACCGATACCAGGATCTTGCCATCCTATGGAACTGCCTCGGTGAGTTTTCTCCT
TCATTACAGAAACGGCTTTTTCAAAAATATGGTATTGATAATCCTGATATGAATAAATTGCAGTTTCACT
TGATGCTCGATGAGTTTTTCTAATGAGGGCCCAAATGTAATCACCTGGCTCACCTTCGGGTGGGCCTTTC
TGCGTTGCTGGCGTTTTTCCATAGGCTCCGCCCCCCTGACGAGCATCACAAAAATCGATGCTCAAGTCAG
AGGTGGCGAAACCCGACAGGACTATAAAGATACCAGGCGTTTCCCCCTGGAAGCTCCCTCGTGCGCTCTC
CTGTTCCGACCCTGCCGCTTACCGGATACCTGTCCGCCTTTCTCCCTTCGGGAAGCGTGGCGCTTTCTCA
TAGCTCACGCTGTAGGTATCTCAGTTCGGTGTAGGTCGTTCGCTCCAAGCTGGGCTGTGTGCACGAACCC
CCCGTTCAGCCCGACCGCTGCGCCTTATCCGGTAACTATCGTCTTGAGTCCAACCCGGTAAGACACGACT
TATCGCCACTGGCAGCAGCCACTGGTAACAGGATTAGCAGAGCGAGGTATGTAGGCGGTGCTACAGAGTT
CTTGAAGTGGTGGCCTAACTACGGCTACACTAGAAGAACAGTATTTGGTATCTGCGCTCTGCTGAAGCCA
GTTACCTCGGAAAAAGAGTTGGTAGCTCTTGATCCGGCAAACAAACCACCGCTGGTAGCGGTGGTTTTTT
TGTTTGCAAGCAGCAGATTACGCGCAGAAAAAAAGGATCTCAAGAAGATCCTTTGATTTTCTACCGAAGA
AAGGCCCACCCGTGAAGGTGAGCCAGTGAGTTGA
