Features (pLannotate 1.2.2; 6 found; start..end, strand, type, name):
    193..224     +  terminator     tonB terminator: bidirectional E. coli tonB-P14 transcription terminator
    225..327     +  promoter       cat promoter: promoter of the E. coli cat gene encoding chloramphenicol acetyltransferase
    328..1141    +  CDS            KanR (fragment): aminoglycoside phosphotransferase; aph(3')-Ia; confers resistance to kanamycin in bacteria or G418 (Geneticin®) in eukaryotes
   1164..1191    +  terminator     T7Te terminator: phage T7 early transcription terminator
   1203..1790    -  rep_origin     ori: high-copy-number ColE1/pMB1/pBR322/pUC origin of replication
   1812..1841    -  terminator     T3Te terminator: phage T3 early transcription terminator
>Addgene plasmid #100680 | YCe1895 HC_Kan_Kozak-ATG_p6 | addgene full sequence | sequence record 192891 | Addgene NGS Result
TTGCAGTCCAGTTACGCTGGAGTCTGAGGCTCGTCCTGAATGATATCAAGCTTGAATTCGTTACGTCTCG
CCAGAACCGTCAGATCCGCTAGAGATTACGCCAACCGCCACCATGGGCAGCCGAGACGGACGAATTCTCT
AGATATCGCTCAATACTGACCATTTAAATCATACCTGACCTCCATAGCAGAAAGTCAAAAGCCTCCGACC
GGAGGCTTTTGACTTGATCGGCACGTAAGAGGTTCCAACTTTCACCATAATGAAATAAGATCACTACCGG
GCGTATTTTTTGAGTTATCGAGATTTTCAGGAGCTAAGGAAGCTAAAATGAGCCATATTCAACGGGAAAC
GTCTTGCTCGAGGCCGCGATTAAATTCCAACATGGATGCTGATTTATATGGGTATAAATGGGCTCGCGAT
AATGTCGGGCAATCAGGTGCGACAATCTATCGATTGTATGGGAAGCCCGATGCGCCAGAGTTGTTTCTGA
AACATGGCAAAGGTAGCGTTGCCAATGATGTTACAGATGAGATGGTCAGGCTAAACTGGCTGACGGAATT
TATGCCTCTTCCGACCATCAAGCATTTTATCCGTACTCCTGATGATGCATGGTTACTCACCACTGCGATC
CCAGGGAAAACAGCATTCCAGGTATTAGAAGAATATCCTGATTCAGGTGAAAATATTGTTGATGCGCTGG
CAGTGTTCCTGCGCCGGTTGCATTCGATTCCTGTTTGTAATTGTCCTTTTAACGGCGATCGCGTATTTCG
TCTCGCTCAGGCGCAATCACGAATGAATAACGGTTTGGTTGGTGCGAGTGATTTTGATGACGAGCGTAAT
GGCTGGCCTGTTGAACAAGTCTGGAAAGAAATGCATAAGCTTTTGCCATTCTCACCGGATTCAGTCGTCA
CTCATGGTGATTTCTCACTTGATAACCTTATTTTTGACGAGGGGAAATTAATAGGTTGTATTGATGTTGG
ACGAGTCGGAATCGCAGACCGATACCAGGATCTTGCCATCCTATGGAACTGCCTCGGTGAGTTTTCTCCT
TCATTACAGAAACGGCTTTTTCAAAAATATGGTATTGATAATCCTGATATGAATAAATTGCAGTTTCACT
TGATGCTCGATGAGTTTTTCTGAGGGCCCAAATGTAATCACCTGGCTCACCTTCGGGTGGGCCTTTCTGC
GTTGCTGGCGTTTTTCCATAGGCTCCGCCCCCCTGACGAGCATCACAAAAATCGATGCTCAAGTCAGAGG
TGGCGAAACCCGACAGGACTATAAAGATACCAGGCGTTTCCCCCTGGAAGCTCCCTCGTGCGCTCTCCTG
TTCCGACCCTGCCGCTTACCGGATACCTGTCCGCCTTTCTCCCTTCGGGAAGCGTGGCGCTTTCTCATAG
CTCACGCTGTAGGTATCTCAGTTCGGTGTAGGTCGTTCGCTCCAAGCTGGGCTGTGTGCACGAACCCCCC
GTTCAGCCCGACCGCTGCGCCTTATCCGGTAACTATCGTCTTGAGTCCAACCCGGTAAGACACGACTTAT
CGCCACTGGCAGCAGCCACTGGTAACAGGATTAGCAGAGCGAGGTATGTAGGCGGTGCTACAGAGTTCTT
GAAGTGGTGGCCTAACTACGGCTACACTAGAAGAACAGTATTTGGTATCTGCGCTCTGCTGAAGCCAGTT
ACCTCGGAAAAAGAGTTGGTAGCTCTTGATCCGGCAAACAAACCACCGCTGGTAGCGGTGGTTTTTTTGT
TTGCAAGCAGCAGATTACGCGCAGAAAAAAAGGATCTCAAGAAGATCCTTTGATTTTCTACCGAAGAAAG
GCCCACCCGTGAAGGTGAGCCAGTGAGTTGA
